>Addgene plasmid #202748 | EGFP-Lyn11C32S-PIP4K2A | addgene full sequence | sequence record 399222 | Addgene NGS Result
CAGCCGGAACACGGCGGCATCAGAGCAGCCGATTGTCTGTTGTGCCCAGTCATAGCCGAATAGCCTCTCC
ACCCAAGCGGCCGGAGAACCTGCGTGCAATCCATCTTGTTCAATCATGCGAAACGATCCTCATCCTGTCT
CTTGATCGATCTTTGCAAAAGCCTAGGCCTCCAAAAAAGCCTCCTCACTACTTCTGGAATAGCTCAGAGG
CCGAGGCGGCCTCGGCCTCTGCATAAATAAAAAAAATTAGTCAGCCATGGGGCGGAGAATGGGCGGAACT
GGGCGGAGTTAGGGGCGGGATGGGCGGAGTTAGGGGCGGGACTATGGTTGCTGACTAATTGAGATGCATG
CTTTGCATACTTCTGCCTGCTGGGGAGCCTGGGGACTTTCCACACCTGGTTGCTGACTAATTGAGATGCA
TGCTTTGCATACTTCTGCCTGCTGGGGAGCCTGGGGACTTTCCACACCCTAACTGACACACATTCCACAG
CTGGTTCTTTCCGCCTCAGGACTCTTCCTTTTTCAATATTATTGAAGCATTTATCAGGGTTATTGTCTCA
TGAGCGGATACATATTTGAATGTATTTAGAAAAATAAACAAATAGGGGTTCCGCGCACATTTCCCCGAAA
AGTGCCACCTG
[124 nt withheld, positions 642-765]
C
[91 nt withheld, positions 767-857]
A
[49 nt withheld, positions 859-907]
CCTTTGACGTTGGAGTCCACGTTCTTT
[37 nt withheld, positions 935-971]
ACCCTATCTCGGTCTATTCTTTTGATTTATAAGGGATTTTGCCGATTTCGGCCTATTGGTTAAAAAATGA
GCTGATTTAACAAAAATTTAACGCGAATTTTAACAAAATATTAACGCTTACAATTTACGCGTTAAGATAC
ATTGATGAGTTTGGACAAACCACAACTAGAATGCAGTGAAAAAAATGCTTTATTTGTGAAATTTGTGATG
CTATTGCTTTATTTGTAACCATTATAAGCTGCAATAAACAAGTTAACAACAACAATTGCATTCATTTTAT
GTTTCAGGTTCAGGGGGAGGTGTGGGAGGTTTTTTAAAGCAAGTAAAACCTCTACAAATGTGGTATGGCT
GATTATGATCAGTTATCTAGATCCGGTGGATCCTTACGTCAAGATGTGGCCAATAAAGTCCAAAAAGCGC
TTTGAATACTGTTCTGGGTTCACGGTGGAGATCTCCGCGCCAGCGCCATGTTTAACAGTTTTTGCAGCAT
GGGCAGCTTTCTTTTTTGCATCATAATGAGTAAGGATGTCAATAATTGCCATGAAGTACACCTCCTTCCT
AGGCGAGTTTTCATGGCACTTAATTCCATAGACGTCGATGTTCGGATCGAACTCCCCGGGAGCCAGGGGT
GGTGAGCTGTTCAGTGTATTCCCGGGGCTATCTGGGGGGGTTCCCACCGGGTGGGTGCCATCGCTCTCGC
CCTCCTCCTCCCCATCGTTCTCCTCACACTCCACTTCCTCCTGTTCGGCTCTCTCCACATCATGAATTCC
CACCAGCAGACTGTAGTCCATGAGCTTCAGCTGGGCCAGAAACTCAACATCCTTTTTTAGTTTTTCCAGG
AAGACCTTCTTGCTGTTGTCATCAATATAAATCTTTTGGCCCTCATTAATGAAATCATTATCTTTCAGAG
TTGGCAGTTCTTTGGCCTTTTCTTTGTCACTAGCTTCTCTAGCCACTGTAGAGCCCTTTAAGTCGTATTT
CCTATACACAGACAAACGGTGGCTGAATACATTTCTTGTAACTATCACATATATTTCAACTCCATCAACA
TTAAGCCGGTACATGCCCAAGAACTGGGGAAGAAGGGTGATCCCATGACATTCCACTATGTACTGGTGGT
ATTTCTTCAGGATGTTGTGCATTTCGGCCACGTCTTCACTGGTAATAGTCTTGATGATGTATCTTTTGTC
GTAGGAAGTGTGAAAACGAGCTCCACTGCGGGCCTGGGAGTCGTTGGGGAGGGGTGCGCTCCTGGTCAGG
GAATTCTGGAAATCTTGATCATCAATTCCAAACCTCTCCCGCAGGTTACGGAAGACCATCGGGCAGTATT
CCTTAAACTTGAAATGGCTCGGCATGTTTTCTTTGTTAAAAAGGTGATTGTCCACCTTTATTTTTGAATA
GGCTTTGAAGTCATCTGGCATCAACATAACAGGGATTTGAACATGGCTCAGTTCATTGATCGAGTGGTTT
ACCCCCCACATGAGGACGCTGAGCAGCGGGTCGCTGGCCCGAAACAGCTTCACTTTCTGCGCTACGAAGT
GCTTCTTCTTGGTCTTGGTCTTGCTCGCCAGGACGGAGGACCCTAGGTTGCCGGGGGTCGCCATGTCGAC
TGCAGAATTCGAAGCTTGAGCTCGAGATCTGAGTCCGGACTTGTACAGCTCGTCCATGCCGAGAGTGATC
CCGGCGGCGGTCACGAACTCCAGCAGGACCATGTGATCGCGCTTCTCGTTGGGGTCTTTGCTCAGTTTGG
ACTGGGTGCTCAGGTAGTGGTTGTCGGGCAGCAGCACGGGGCCGTCGCCGATGGGGGTGTTCTGCTGGTA
GTGGTCGGCGAGCTGCACGCTGCCGTCCTCGATGTTGTGGCGGATCTTGAAGTTCACCTTGATGCCGTTC
TTCTGCTTGTCGGCCATGATATAGACGTTGTGGCTGTTGTAGTTGTACTCCAGCTTGTGCCCCAGGATGT
TGCCGTCCTCCTTGAAGTCGATGCCCTTCAGCTCGATGCGGTTCACCAGGGTGTCGCCCTCGAACTTCAC
CTCGGCGCGGGTCTTGTAGTTGCCGTCGTCCTTGAAGAAGATGGTGCGCTCCTGGACGTAGCCTTCGGGC
ATGGCGGACTTGAAGAAGTCGTGCTGCTTCATGTGGTCGGGGTAGCGGCTGAAGCACTGCACGCCGTAGG
TCAGGGTGGTCACGAGGGTGGGCCAGGGCACGGGCAGCTTGCCGGTGGTGCAGATGAACTTCAGGGTCAG
CTTGCCGTAGGTGGCATCGCCCTCGCCCTCGCCGGACACGCTGAACTTGTGGCCGTTTACGTCGCCGTCC
AGCTCGACCAGGATGGGCACCACCCCGGTGAACAGCTCCTCGCCCTTGCTCACCATGGCGGCGAGGCCTC
CGGAACCCCCTGATCCGCCTCTTGCGGCAGCTTCTCTAGCAGCGGCTTCCCCTCCAGAGCCACCGCTGTC
TTTCCCTTTTGATTTTATAGATCCCATGGTAGATCTGAGTCCGGTAGCGCTAGCGGATCTGACGGTTCAC
TAAACCAGCTCTGCTTATATAGACCTCCCACCGTACACGCCTACCGCCCATTTGCGTCAATGGGGCGGAG
TTGTTACGACATTTTGGAAAGTCCCGTTGATTTTGGTGCCAAAACAAACTCCCATTGACGTCAATGGGGT
GGAGACTTGGAAATCCCCGTGAGTCAAACCGCTATCCACGCCCATTGATGTACTGCCAAAACCGCATCAC
CATGGTAATAGCGATGACTAATACGTAGATGTACTGCCAAGTAGGAAAGTCCCATAAGGTCATGTACTGG
GCATAATGCCAGGCGGGCCATTTACCGTCATTGACGTCAATAGGGGGCGTACTTGGCATATGATACACTT
GATGTACTGCCAAGTGGGCAGTTTACCGTAAATACTCCACCCATTGACGTCAATGGAAAGTCCCTATTGG
CGTTACTATGGGAACATACGTCATTATTGACGTCAATGGGCGGGGGTCGTTGGGCGGTCAGCCAGGCGGG
CCATTTACCGTAAGTTATGTAACGCGGAACTCCATATATGGGCTATGAACTAATGACCCCGTAATTGATT
ACTATTAATAACTAATGCATGGCGGTAATACGGTTATCCACAGAATCAGGGGATAACGCAGGAAAGAACA
TGTGAGCAAAAGGCCAGCAAAAGGCCAGGAACCGTAAAAAGGCCGCGTTGCTGGCGTTTTTCCATAGGCT
CCGCCCCCCTGACGAGCATCACAAAAATCGACGCTCAAGTCAGAGGTGGCGAAACCCGACAGGACTATAA
AGATACCAGGCGTTTCCCCCTGGAAGCTCCCTCGTGCGCTCTCCTGTTCCGACCCTGCCGCTTACCGGAT
ACCTGTCCGCCTTTCTCCCTTCGGGAAGCGTGGCGCTTTCTCATAGCTCACGCTGTAGGTATCTCAGTTC
GGTGTAGGTCGTTCGCTCCAAGCTGGGCTGTGTGCACGAACCCCCCGTTCAGCCCGACCGCTGCGCCTTA
TCCGGTAACTATCGTCTTGAGTCCAACCCGGTAAGACACGACTTATCGCCACTGGCAGCAGCCACTGGTA
ACAGGATTAGCAGAGCGAGGTATGTAGGCGGTGCTACAGAGTTCTTGAAGTGGTGGCCTAACTACGGCTA
CACTAGAAGAACAGTATTTGGTATCTGCGCTCTGCTGAAGCCAGTTACCTTCGGAAAAAGAGTTGGTAGC
TCTTGATCCGGCAAACAAACCACCGCTGGTAGCGGTGGTTTTTTTGTTTGCAAGCAGCAGATTACGCGCA
GAAAAAAAGGATCTCAAGAAGATCCTTTGATCTTTTCTACGGGGTCTGACGCTCAGTGGAACGAAAACTC
ACGTTAAGGGATTTTGGTCATGAGATTATCAAAAAGGATCTTCACCTAGATCCTTTTAAATTAAAAATGA
AGTTTTAAATCAATCTAAAGTATATATGAGTAACCTGAGGCTATGGCAGGGCCTGCCGCCCCGACGTTGG
CTGCGAGCCCTGGGCCTTCACCCGAACTTGGGGGGTGGGGTGGGGAAAAGGAAGAAACGCGGGCGTATTG
GCCCCAATGGGGTCTCGGTGGGGTATCGACAGAGTGCCAGCCCTGGGACCGAACCCCGCGTTTATGAACA
AACGACCCAACACCGTGCGTTTTATTCTGTCTTTTTATTGCCGTCATAGCGCGGGTTCCTTCCGGTATTG
TCTCCTTCCGTGTTTCAGTTAGCCTCCCCCTAGGGTGGGCGAAGAACTCCAGCATGAGATCCCCGCGCTG
GAGGATCATCCAGCCGGCGTCCCGGAAAACGATTCCGAAGCCCAACCTTTCATAGAAGGCGGCGGTGGAA
TCGAAATCTCGTGATGGCAGGTTGGGCGTCGCTTGGTCGGTCATTTCGAACCCCAGAGTCCCGCTCAGAA
GAACTCGTCAAGAAGGCGATAGAAGGCGATGCGCTGCGAATCGGGAGCGGCGATACCGTAAAGCACGAGG
AAGCGGTCAGCCCATTCGCCGCCAAGCTCTTCAGCAATATCACGGGTAGCCAACGCTATGTCCTGATAGC
GGTCCGCCACACCCAGCCGGCCACAGTCGATGAATCCAGAAAAGCGGCCATTTTCCACCATGATATTCGG
CAAGCAGGCATCGCCATGGGTCACGACGAGATCCTCGCCGTCGGGCATGCTCGCCTTGAGCCTGGCGAAC
AGTTCGGCTGGCGCGAGCCCCTGATGCTCTTCGTCCAGATCATCCTGATCGACAAGACCGGCTTCCATCC
GAGTACGTGCTCGCTCGATGCGATGTTTCGCTTGGTGGTCGAATGGGCAGGTAGCCGGATCAAGCGTATG
CAGCCGCCGCATTGCATCAGCCATGATGGATACTTTCTCGGCAGGAGCAAGGTGAGATGACAGGAGATCC
TGCCCCGGCACTTCGCCCAATAGCAGCCAGTCCCTTCCCGCTTCAGTGACAACGTCGAGCACAGCTGCGC
AAGGAACGCCCGTCGTGGCCAGCCACGATAGCCGCGCTGCCTCGTCTTGCAGTTCATTCAGGGCACCGGA
CAGGTCGGTCTTGACAAAAAGAACCGGGCGCCCCTGCGCTGA
Features (pLannotate 1.2.2; 16 found; start..end, strand, type, name):
    152..509     -  promoter       SV40 promoter: SV40 enhancer and early promoter
    511..615     -  promoter       AmpR promoter: bla
    642..1070    +  rep_origin     f1 ori (sequence partly withheld): f1 bacteriophage origin of replication; arrow indicates direction of (+) strand synthesis
   1104..1225    -  polyA_signal   SV40 poly(A) signal: SV40 polyadenylation signal
   1248..1332    -  CDS            large T antigen (fragment): large T antigen from SV40 (simian virus 40)
   1358..2575    -  CDS            PIP4K2A: PI42A_HUMAN - Also known as PI5P4KA, PIP5K2, PIP5K2A. Experimental evidence at protein level: Swiss-Prot protein existence level 1. Catalyzes the phosphorylation of phosphatidylinositol 5- phosphate (PtdIns5P) on the fourth hydroxyl of the myo-inositol ring, to form phosphatidylinositol 4,5-bisphosphate (PtdIns(4,5)P2) (PubMed:9367159, PubMed:23326584). Has both ATP- and GTP-dependent kinase activities (PubMed:26774281). May exert its function by regulating the levels of PtdIns5P, which functions in the cytosol by increasing AKT activity and in the nucleus signals through ING2 (PubMed:18364242
   2576..2620    -  misc_feature   MCS (fragment): multiple cloning site
   2621..3337    -  CDS            mEGFP: mEGFP is a basic (constitutively fluorescent) green fluorescent protein published in 2002, derived from Aequorea victoria. It has moderate acid sensitivity.
   3452..3475    -  misc_feature   MCS (fragment): multiple cloning site
   3498..3701    -  promoter       CMV promoter: human cytomegalovirus (CMV) immediate early promoter
   3702..4005    -  enhancer       CMV enhancer: human cytomegalovirus immediate early enhancer
   4180..4768    -  rep_origin     ori: high-copy-number ColE1/pMB1/pBR322/pUC origin of replication
   4990..5006    +  polyA_signal   bGH poly(A) signal (fragment): bovine growth hormone polyadenylation signal
   5097..5144    -  polyA_signal   HSV TK poly(A) signal: herpes simplex virus thymidine kinase polyadenylation signal (Cole and Stacy, 1985)
   5203..5355    -  CDS            ble (fragment): BLE_KLEPN - Experimental evidence at protein level: Swiss-Prot protein existence level 1. Binding protein with a strong affinity to the bleomycin family of antibiotics. Binds to CL990; an antimitotic-antibiotic compound. From Klebsiella pneumoniae.
   5376..117     -  CDS            NeoR/KanR (across the origin): aminoglycoside phosphotransferase from Tn5; aph(3')-II (or nptII); confers resistance to neomycin, kanamycin, and G418 (Geneticin®)
