[The description below was written by a language model from this plasmid's Addgene catalogue record and pLannotate feature annotations shown in this document.]
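Description:
EGFP-Lyn11C32S-PIP4K2A is a mammalian expression plasmid built on the pEGFP-C1 backbone that encodes a fluorescently tagged, weakly plasma membrane-targeted form of human PIP4K2A, the lipid kinase that phosphorylates phosphatidylinositol 5-phosphate to produce PI(4,5)P2. It is propagated in E. coli at high copy from a ColE1/pUC-type origin and selected with kanamycin. The Tn5 NeoR/KanR gene sits behind tandem bacterial (bla) and SV40 early promoters with an HSV TK polyadenylation signal, so the same marker can also confer G418 resistance in mammalian cells. An f1 origin is present as well, as is standard for this backbone.

The expression cassette is driven by the CMV immediate early enhancer and promoter and terminated by the SV40 poly(A) signal. According to the catalogue entry, the fusion comprises EGFP, the first 11 residues of human LYN carrying a C3S substitution, and PIP4K2A. The Lyn N-terminal peptide is a commonly used acylated membrane-targeting motif, and replacing its cysteine would be expected to remove the palmitoylation site, consistent with the stated weak membrane targeting. The feature table annotates the green fluorescent protein (matched as mEGFP) and the PIP4K2A coding sequence joined by a short multiple cloning site remnant, but it does not annotate the Lyn segment, so its exact position cannot be confirmed from the annotation; there is an unannotated gap between the promoter-proximal MCS fragment and the fluorescent protein. The plasmid name reads "C32S" whereas the insert field gives C3S. The depositor notes that the kinase carries the common Asn251Ser variant, not predicted to affect function. The associated work concerns homeostatic control of PI(4,5)P2 signalling at the plasma membrane.
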