Addgene plasmid #202748: EGFP-Lyn11C32S-PIP4K2A
Purpose: weakly plasma membrane targeted fluorescent protein-tagged enzyme
Depositing lab: Gerry Hammond. Depositing organization: University of Pittsburgh (University, School of Medicine, and Cancer Institute). Publication: A novel homeostatic mechanism tunes PI(4,5)P2-dependent signaling at the plasma membrane. Wills RC, Doyle CP, Zewe JP, Pacheco J, Hansen SD, Hammond GRV. J Cell Sci. 2023 Aug 3:jcs.261494. doi: 10.1242/jcs.261494. PubMed 37534432.
Backbone
  Vector backbone: pEGFP-C1
  Vector type: Mammalian Expression
Growth in bacteria
  Bacterial resistance: Kanamycin, 50 μg/mL
  Growth temperature: 37°C
  Growth strain: DH5alpha
  Copy number: High Copy
Gene/Insert
  Gene/Insert name: EGFP:LYN (1-11) (C3S):PIP4K2A
  Species: H. sapiens (human)
  Entrez Gene: PIP4K2A (a.k.a. PI5P4KA, PIP5K2A, PIP5KII-alpha, PIP5KIIA, PIPK)
  Cloning method: Gibson Cloning
Terms and licenses: Academic/Nonprofit Terms; Industry Terms: Not Available to Industry
Depositor comments: The deposited isoform is a single nucleotide variant (NP_005019.2:p.Asn251Ser), which represents approximately 30% of the alleles in the human population determined at the time of deposit. The substitution is not predicted to effect function Please visit https://www.biorxiv.org/content/10.1101/2022.06.30.498262v3 for bioRxiv preprint.
How to cite: EGFP-Lyn11C32S-PIP4K2A was a gift from Gerry Hammond (Addgene plasmid # 202748 ; http://n2t.net/addgene:202748 ; RRID:Addgene_202748)
